>Addgene plasmid #49764 | pJB042 (FtsZ-mEos2) | depositor full sequence | sequence record 74219 | pJB042 (FtsZ-mEos2) sequence 6339 bps
CTAAGAAACCATTATTATCATGACATTAACCTATAAAAATAGGCGTATCACGAGGCCCTTTCGTCTTCAC
CTCGAGAAATCATAAAAAATTTATTTGCTTTGTGAGCGGATAACAATTATAATAGATTCAATTGTGAGCG
GATAACAATTTCACACAGAATTCATTAAAGAGGAGAAATTAACTACTAGTATATGTTTGAACCAATGGAA
CTTACCAATGACGCGGTGATTAAAGTCATCGGCGTCGGCGGCGGCGGCGGTAATGCTGTTGAACACATGG
TGCGCGAGCGCATTGAAGGTGTTGAATTCTTCGCGGTAAATACCGATGCACAAGCGCTGCGTAAAACAGC
GGTTGGACAGACGATTCAAATCGGTAGCGGTATCACCAAAGGACTGGGCGCTGGCGCTAATCCAGAAGTT
GGCCGCAATGCGGCTGATGAGGATCGCGATGCATTGCGTGCGGCGCTGGAAGGTGCAGACATGGTCTTTA
TTGCTGCGGGTATGGGTGGTGGTACCGGTACAGGTGCAGCACCAGTCGTCGCTGAAGTGGCAAAAGATTT
GGGTATCCTGACCGTTGCTGTCGTCACTAAGCCTTTCAACTTTGAAGGCAAGAAGCGTATGGCATTCGCG
GAGCAGGGGATCACTGAACTGTCCAAGCATGTGGACTCTCTGATCACTATCCCGAACGACAAACTGCTGA
AAGTTCTGGGCCGCGGTATCTCCCTGCTGGATGCGTTTGGCGCAGCGAACGATGTACTGAAAGGCGCTGT
GCAAGGTATCGCTGAACTGATTACTCGTCCGGGTTTGATGAACGTGGACTTTGCAGACGTACGCACCGTA
ATGTCTGAGATGGGCTACGCAATGATGGGTTCTGGCGTGGCGAGCGGTGAAGACCGTGCGGAAGAAGCTG
CTGAAATGGCTATCTCTTCTCCGCTGCTGGAAGATATCGACCTGTCTGGCGCGCGCGGCGTGCTGGTTAA
CATCACGGCGGGCTTCGATCTGCGTCTGGATGAGTTCGAAACGGTAGGTAACACCATCCGTGCATTTGCT
TCCGACAACGCGACTGTGGTTATCGGTACTTCTCTTGACCCGGATATGAATGACGAGCTGCGCGTAACCG
TTGTTGCGACAGGTATCGGCATGGACAAACGTCCTGAAATCACTCTGGTGACCAATAAGCAGGTTCAGCA
GCCAGTGATGGATCGCTACCAGCAGCATGGGATGGCTCCGCTGACCCAGGAGCAGAAGCCGGTTGCTAAA
GTCGTGAATGACAATGCGCCGCAAACTGCGAAAGAGCCGGATTATCTGGATATCCCAGCATTCCTGCGTA
AGCAAGCTGATGGATCCGCTGGCTCCGCTGCTGGTTCTGGCGAATTCATGAGTGCGATTAAGCCAGACAT
GAAGATCAAACTCCGTATGGAAGGCAACGTAAACGGGCACCACTTTGTGATCGACGGAGATGGTACAGGC
AAGCCTTTTGAGGGAAAACAGAGTATGGATCTTGAAGTCAAAGAGGGCGGACCTCTGCCTTTTGCCTTTG
ATATCCTGACCACTGCATTCCATTACGGCAACAGGGTATTCGCCAAATATCCAGACAACATACAAGACTA
TTTTAAGCAGTCGTTTCCTAAGGGGTATTCGTGGGAACGAAGCTTGACTTTCGAAGACGGGGGCATTTGC
ATTGCCAGAAACGACATAACAATGGAAGGGGACACTTTCTATAATAAAGTTCGATTTTATGGTACCAACT
TTCCCGCCAATGGTCCAGTTATGCAGAAGAAGACGCTGAAATGGGAGCCCTCCACTGAGAAAATGTATGT
GCGTGATGGAGTGCTGACGGGTGATATTCATATGGCTTTGTTGCTTGAAGGAAATGCCCATTACCGATGT
GACTTCAGAACTACTTACAAAGCTAAGGAGAAGGGTGTCAAGTTACCAGGCTACCACTTTGTGGACCACT
GCATTGAGATTTTAAGCCATGACAAAGATTACAACAAGGTTAAGCTGTATGAGCATGCTGTTGCTCATTC
TGGATTGCCTGACAATGCCAGACGATAAGCGGCCGCTAAGGGTCGACCTGCAGCCAAGCTTAATTAGCTG
AGCTTGGACTCCTGTTGATAGATCCAGTAATGACCTCAGAACTCCATCTGGATTTGTTCAGAACGCTCGG
TTGCCGCCGGGCGTTTTTTATTGGTGAGAATCCAAGCTAGGGGAATTCATCGTGACTGACTGACGATCTG
CCTCGCGCGTTTCGGTGATGACGGTGAAAACCTCTGACACATGCAGCTCCCGGAGACGGTCACAGCTTGT
CTGTAAGCGGATGCCGGGAGCAGACAAGCCCGTCAGGGCGCGTCAGCGGGTGTTGGCGGGTGTCGGGGCG
CAGCCATGACCCAGTCACGTAGCGATAGCGGAGTGTATAATTCTTGAAGACGAAAGGGCCTCGTGATACG
CCTATTTTTATAGGTTAATGTCATGATAATAATGGTTTCTTAGGATCCTGATGTCCGGCGGTGCTTTTGC
CGTTACGCACCACCCCGTCAGTAGCTGAACAGGAGGGACAGCTGATAGAAACAGAAGCCACTGGAGCACC
TCAAAAACACCATCATACACTAAATCAGTAAGTTGGCAGCATCACCCGACGCACTTTGCGCCGAATAAAT
ACCTGTGACGGAAGATCACTTCGCAGAATAAATAAATCCTGGTGTCCCTGTTGATACCGGGAAGCCCTGG
GCCAACTTTTGGCGAAAATGAGACGTTGATCGGCACGTAAGAGGTTCCAACTTTCACCATAATGAAATAA
GATCACTACCGGGCGTATTTTTTGAGTTATCGAGATTTTCAGGAGCTAAGGAAGCTAAAATGGAGAAAAA
AATCACTGGATATACCACCGTTGATATATCCCAATGGCATCGTAAAGAACATTTTGAGGCATTTCAGTCA
GTTGCTCAATGTACCTATAACCAGACCGTTCAGCTGGATATTACGGCCTTTTTAAAGACCGTAAAGAAAA
ATAAGCACAAGTTTTATCCGGCCTTTATTCACATTCTTGCCCGCCTGATGAATGCTCATCCGGAATTCCG
TATGGCAATGAAAGACGGTGAGCTGGTGATATGGGATAGTGTTCACCCTTGTTACACCGTTTTCCATGAG
CAAACTGAAACGTTTTCATCGCTCTGGAGTGAATACCACGACGATTTCCGGCAGTTTCTACACATATATT
CGCAAGATGTGGCGTGTTACGGTGAAAACCTGGCCTATTTCCCTAAAGGGTTTATTGAGAATATGTTTTT
CGTCTCAGCCAATCCCTGGGTGAGTTTCACCAGTTTTGATTTAAACGTGGCCAATATGGACAACTTCTTC
GCCCCCGTTTTCACCATGGGCAAATATTATACGCAAGGCGACAAGGTGCTGATGCCGCTGGCGATTCAGG
TTCATCATGCCGTCTGTGATGGCTTCCATGTCGGCAGAATGCTTAATGAATTACAACAGTACTGCGATGA
GTGGCAGGGCGGGGCGTAATTTTTTTAAGGCAGTTATTGGTGCCCTTAAACGCCTGGTGCTACGCCTGAA
TAAGTGATAATAAGCGGATGAATGGCAGAAATTCGAAAGCAAATTCGACCCGGTCGTCGGTTCAGGGCAG
GGTCGTTAAATAGCCGCTTATGTCTATTGCTGGTTTACCGGTTTATTGACTACCGGAAGCAGTGTGACCG
TGTGCTTCTCAAATGCCTGAGGCCAGTTTGCTCAGGCTCTCCCCGTGGAGGTAATAATTGACGATATGAT
CATTTATTCTGCCTCCCAGAGCCTGATAAAAACGGTTAGGATCGGAGTCAGGCAACTATGGATGAACGAA
ATAGACAGATCGCTGAGATAGGTGCCTCACTGATTAAGCATTGGTAACTGTCAGACCAAGTTTACTCATA
TATACTTTAGATTGATTTAAAACTTCATTTTTAATTTAAAAGGATCTAGGTGAAGATCCTTTTTGATAAT
CTCATGACCAAAATCCCTTAACGTGAGTTTTCGTTCCACTGAGCGTCAGACCCCGTAGAAAAGATCAAAG
GATCTTCTTGAGATCCTTTTTTTCTGCGCGTAATCTGCTGCTTGCAAACAAAAAAACCACCGCTACCAGC
GGTGGTTTGTTTGCCGGATCAAGAGCTACCAACTCTTTTTCCGAAGGTAACTGGCTTCAGCAGAGCGCAG
ATACCAAATACTGTCCTTCTAGTGTAGCCGTAGTTAGGCCACCACTTCAAGAACTCTGTAGCACCGCCTA
CATACCTCGCTCTGCTAATCCTGTTACCAGTGGCTGCTGCCAGTGGCGATAAGTCGTGTCTTACCGGGTT
GGACTCAAGACGATAGTTACCGGATAAGGCGCAGCGGTCGGGCTGAACGGGGGGTTCGTGCACACAGCCC
AGCTTGGAGCGAACGACCTACACCGAACTGAGATACCTACAGCGTGAGCTATGAGAAAGCGCCACGCTTC
CCGAAGGGAGAAAGGCGGACAGGTATCCGGTAAGCGGCAGGGTCGGAACAGGAGAGCGCACGAGGGAGCT
TCCAGGGGGAAACGCCTGGTATCTTTATAGTCCTGTCGGGTTTCGCCACCTCTGACTTGAGCGTCGATTT
TTGTGATGCTCGTCAGGGGGGCGGAGCCTATGGAAAAACGCCAGCAACGCGGCCTTTTTACGGTTCCTGG
CCTTTTGCTGGCCTTTTGCTCACATGTTCTTTCCTGCGTTATCCCCTGATTCTGTGGATAACCGTATTAC
CGCCTTTGAGTGAGCTGATACCGCTCGCCGCAGCCGAACGACCGAGCGCAGCGAGTCAGTGAGCGAGGAA
GCGGAAGAGCGCCTGATGCGGTATTTTCTCCTTACGCATCTGTGCGGTATTTCACACCGCATAAATTCCG
ACACCATCGAATGGTGCAAAACCTTTCGCGGTATGGCATGATAGCGCCCGGAAGAGAGTCAATTCAGGGT
GGTGAATGTGAAACCAGTAACGTTATACGATGTCGCAGAGTATGCCGGTGTCTCTTATCAGACCGTTTCC
CGCGTGGTGAACCAGGCCAGCCACGTTTCTGCGAAAACGCGGGAAAAAGTGGAAGCGGCGATGGCGGAGC
TGAATTACATTCCCAACCGCGTGGCACAACAACTGGCGGGCAAACAGTCGTTGCTGATTGGCGTTGCCAC
CTCCAGTCTGGCCCTGCACGCGCCGTCGCAAATTGTCGCGGCGATTAAATCTCGCGCCGATCAACTGGGT
GCCAGCGTGGTGGTGTCGATGGTAGAACGAAGCGGCGTCGAAGCCTGTAAAGCGGCGGTGCACAATCTTC
TCGCGCAACGCGTCAGTGGGCTGATCATTAACTATCCGCTGGATGACCAGGATGCCATTGCTGTGGAAGC
TGCCTGCACTAATGTTCCGGCGTTATTTCTTGATGTCTCTGACCAGACACCCATCAACAGTATTATTTTC
TCCCATGAAGACGGTACGCGACTGGGCGTGGAGCATCTGGTCGCATTGGGTCACCAGCAAATCGCGCTGT
TAGCGGGCCCATTAAGTTCTGTCTCGGCGCGTCTGCGTCTGGCTGGCTGGCATAAATATCTCACTCGCAA
TCAAATTCAGCCGATAGCGGAACGGGAAGGCGACTGGAGTGCCATGTCCGGTTTTCAACAAACCATGCAA
ATGCTGAATGAGGGCATCGTTCCCACTGCGATGCTGGTTGCCAACGATCAGATGGCGCTGGGCGCAATGC
GCGCCATTACCGAGTCCGGGCTGCGCGTTGGTGCGGATATCTCGGTAGTGGGATACGACGATACCGAAGA
CAGCTCATGTTATATCCCGCCGTTAACCACCATCAAACAGGATTTTCGCCTGCTGGGGCAAACCAGCGTG
GACCGCTTGCTGCAACTCTCTCAGGGCCAGGCGGTGAAGGGCAATCAGCTGTTGCCCGTCTCACTGGTGA
AAAGAAAAACCACCCTGGCGCCCAATACGCAAACCGCCTCTCCCCGCGCGTTGGCCGATTCATTAATGCA
GCTGGCACGACAGGTTTCCCGACTGGAAAGCGGGCAGTGAGCGCAACGCAATTAATGTAAGTTAGCTCAC
TCATTAGGCACCCCAGGCTTTACACTTTATGCTTCCGGCTCGTATGTTGTGTGGAATTGTGAGCGGATAA
CAATTTCACACAGGAAACAGCTATGACCATGATTACGGATTCACTGGCCGTCGTTTTACAACGTCGTGAC
TGGGAAAACCCTGGCGTTACCCAACTTAATCGCCTTGCAGCACATCCCCCTTTCGCCAGCTGGCGTAATA
GCGAAGAGGCCCGCACCGATCGCCCTTCCCAACAGTTGC
Features (pLannotate 1.2.2; 19 found; start..end, strand, type, name):
     80..124     +  promoter       T5 promoter: bacteriophage T5 promoter for E. coli RNA polymerase, with embedded lac operator
    132..148     +  protein_bind   lac operator: The lac repressor binds to the lac operator to inhibit transcription in E. coli. This inhibition can be relieved by adding lactose or isopropyl-β-D-thiogalactopyranoside (IPTG). lac repressor encoded by lacI
    193..1341    +  CDS            ftsZ: FTSZ_ECOLI - Also known as sfiB, sulB. Experimental evidence at protein level: Swiss-Prot protein existence level 1. Essential cell division protein that forms a contractile ring structure (Z ring) at the future cell division site. The regulation of the ring assembly controls the timing and the location of cell division. One of the functions of the FtsZ ring is to recruit other cell division proteins to the septum to produce a new cell wall between the dividing cells. Binds GTP and shows GTPase activity. Polymerization and bundle formation is enhanced by CbeA. From Escherichia coli (strain K12
   1378..2058    +  CDS            mEos2: monomeric variant of green-to-red photoswitchable fluorescent protein EosFP (McKinney et al., 2009)
   2107..2201    +  terminator     lambda t0 terminator: transcription terminator from phage lambda
   2238..2277    +  CDS            rop (fragment): Rop protein, which maintains plasmids at low copy number; rop
   2379..2419    +  misc_feature   bom (fragment): basis of mobility region from pBR322
   2498..2636    -  mobile_element IS1 (fragment): prokaryotic transposable element IS1
   2757..2859    +  promoter       cat promoter: promoter of the E. coli cat gene encoding chloramphenicol acetyltransferase
   2860..3519    +  CDS            CmR: chloramphenicol acetyltransferase; cat; confers resistance to chloramphenicol
   3824..3896    +  CDS            bla(M) (fragment): β-lactamase lacking the signal sequence; bla(M); allows cytosolic expression of β-lactamase
   4068..4656    +  rep_origin     ori: high-copy-number ColE1/pMB1/pBR322/pUC origin of replication
   4842..4893    -  misc_feature   bom (fragment): basis of mobility region from pBR322
   4900..4977    +  promoter       lacIq promoter: lacI (mutant); In the lacIq allele, a single base change in the promoter boosts expression of the lacI gene about 10-fold.
   4978..6060    +  CDS            lacI: lac repressor; lacI; The lac repressor binds to the lac operator to inhibit transcription in E. coli. This inhibition can be relieved by adding lactose or isopropyl-β-D-thiogalactopyranoside (IPTG).
   6073..6094    +  protein_bind   CAP binding site: CAP binding activates transcription in the presence of cAMP. E. coli catabolite activator protein
   6109..6139    +  promoter       lac promoter: promoter for the E. coli lac operon
   6147..6163    +  protein_bind   lac operator: The lac repressor binds to the lac operator to inhibit transcription in E. coli. This inhibition can be relieved by adding lactose or isopropyl-β-D-thiogalactopyranoside (IPTG). lac repressor encoded by lacI
   6183..6339    +  CDS            lacZα (fragment): LacZα fragment of β-galactosidase; lacZ fragment
