[The description below was written by a language model from this plasmid's Addgene catalogue record and pLannotate feature annotations shown in this document.]
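Description:
pJB042 (FtsZ-mEos2) is a bacterial expression plasmid built on the pCA24N backbone, about 6.3 kb in total, designed for inducible production of a fluorescently tagged cell division protein in E. coli. It replicates from a high-copy ColE1/pMB1-type origin and is selected with chloramphenicol through a cat (CmR) gene driven by its own promoter. The annotation also picks up short remnants of rop, bom, IS1, β-lactamase and lacZα, together with a lac promoter, operator and CAP site downstream of lacI. These appear to be backbone leftovers rather than functional parts of the expression cassette.

The payload is the E. coli ftsZ coding sequence fused at its C terminus to mEos2, a monomeric green-to-red photoswitchable fluorescent protein, cloned between SpeI and NotI sites. Transcription is driven by the phage T5 promoter with lac operator sequences (T5-lac) and ends at the lambda t0 terminator. The plasmid carries its own lacI gene under the up-mutated lacIq promoter, so repressor is abundant, expression is held down in the uninduced state, and it can be switched on with IPTG. According to the record, the N-terminal 6xHis tag of the parental vector was replaced by a new SpeI site, a change the depositor associates with reduced expression.

FtsZ polymerises into the Z ring at the future division site and recruits other division proteins. Tagging it with a photoconvertible protein makes it suitable for single-molecule localisation imaging, and the associated publication used quantitative super-resolution microscopy to examine how ZapA and ZapB influence FtsZ-ring organisation in living cells.
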