Addgene plasmid #49764: pJB042 (FtsZ-mEos2)
Purpose: Inducible expression of FtsZ-mEos2 in bacteria
Depositing lab: Jie Xiao. Depositing organization: Johns Hopkins University and School of Medicine. Publication: In vivo organization of the FtsZ-ring by ZapA and ZapB revealed by quantitative super-resolution microscopy. Buss J, Coltharp C, Huang T, Pohlmeyer C, Wang SC, Hatem C, Xiao J. Mol Microbiol. 2013 Sep;89(6):1099-120. doi: 10.1111/mmi.12331. Epub 2013 Aug 14. PubMed 23859153.
Backbone
  Vector backbone: pCA24N
  Backbone manufacturer: NBRP-E.coli at NIG
  Backbone size w/o insert (bp): 4500
  Total vector size (bp): 6300
  Modifications to backbone: replaced N-terminal 6xHis with novel SpeI site, results in 6bp reduced expression
  Vector type: Bacterial Expression
Growth in bacteria
  Bacterial resistance: Chloramphenicol, 25 μg/mL
  Growth temperature: 37°C
  Growth strain: DH5alpha
  Growth instructions: For fluorescence studies, grow at RT or 30C.
  Copy number: High Copy
Gene/Insert
  Gene/Insert name: FtsZ-mEos2
  Species: E. coli
  Insert size (bp): 1865
  Promoter: T5-lac
  Tag / fusion protein: mEos2 (C terminal on insert)
  Cloning method: Restriction Enzyme; 5′ cloning site SpeI (not destroyed); 3′ cloning site NotI (not destroyed)
  Sequencing primers: 5′ GCGTAATAGCGAAGAGGCCCG; 3′ cattactggatctatcaacaggag
Terms and licenses: Academic/Nonprofit Terms; Industry Terms: Not Available to Industry
How to cite: pJB042 (FtsZ-mEos2) was a gift from Jie Xiao (Addgene plasmid # 49764 ; http://n2t.net/addgene:49764 ; RRID:Addgene_49764)
