>Addgene plasmid #49764 | pJB042 (FtsZ-mEos2) | addgene partial sequence | sequence record 80147 | T0term-R 5'-GCGGCAACCGAGCGTTC-3'
CATTACTGGATCTATCAACAGGAGTCCAAGCTCAGCTAATTAAGCTTGGCTGCAGGTCGACCCTTAGCGG
CCGCTTATCGTCTGGCATTGTCAGGCAATCCAGAATGAGCAACAGCATGCTCATACAGCTTAACCTTGTT
GTAATCTTTGTCATGGCTTAAAATCTCAATGCAGTGGTCCACAAAGTGGTAGCCTGGTAACTTGACACCC
TTCTCCTTAGCTTTGTAAGTAGTTCTGAAGTCACATCGGTAATGGGCATTTCCTTCAAGCAACAAAGCCA
TATGAATATCACCCGTCAGCACTCCATCACGCACATACATTTTCTCAGTGGAGGGCTCCCATTTCAGCGT
CTTCTTCTGCATAACTGGACCATTGGCGGGAAAGTTGGTACCATAAAATCGAACTTTATTATAGAAAGTG
TCCCCTTCCATTGTTATGTCGTTTCTGGCAATGCAAATGCCCCCGTCTTCGAAAGTCAAGCTTCGTTCCC
ACGAATACCCCTTAGGAAACGACTGCTTAAAATAGTCTTGTATGTTGTCTGGATATTTGGCGAATACCCT
GTTGCCGTAATGGAATGCAGTGGTCAGGATATCAAAGGCAAAAGGCAGAGGTCCGCCCTCTTTGACTTCA
AGATCCATACTCTGTTTTCCCTCAAAAGGCTTGCCTGTACCATCTCCGTCGATCACAAAGTGGTGCCCGT
TTACGTTGCCTTCCATACGGAGTTTGATCTTCATGTCTGGCTTAATCGCACTCATGAATTCGCCAGAACC
AGCAGCGGAGCCAGCGGATCCATCAGCTTGCTTACGCAGGAATGCTGGGATATCCAGATAATCCGGCTCT
TTCGCAGTTTGCGGCGCATTGTCATTCACGACTTT
