>Addgene plasmid #49764 | pJB042 (FtsZ-mEos2) | addgene partial sequence | sequence record 80692 | lac-promoter 5'-CACTTTATGCTTCCGGCTCG-3'
CAGCTATGACCATGATTACGGATTCACTGGCCGTCGTTTTACAACGTCGTGACTGGGAAAACCCTGGCGT
TACCCAACTTAATCGCCTTGCAGCACATCCCCCTTTCGCCAGCTGGCGTAATAGCGAAGAGGCCCGCACC
GATCGCCCTTCCCAACAGTTGCCTAAGAAACCATTATTATCATGACATTAACCTATAAAAATAGGCGTAT
CACGAGGCCCTTTCGTCTTCACCTCGAGAAATCATAAAAAATTTATTTGCTTTGTGAGCGGATAACAATT
ATAATAGATTCAATTGTGAGCGGATAACAATTTCACACAGAATTCATTAAAGAGGAGAAATTAACTACTA
GTATGTTTGAACCAATGGAACTTACCAATGACGCGGTGATTAAAGTCATCGGCGTCGGCGGCGGCGGCGG
TAATGCTGTTGAACACATGGTGCGCGAGCGCATTGAAGGTGTTGAATTCTTCGCGGTAAATACCGATGCA
CAAGCGCTGCGTAAAACAGCGGTTGGACAGACGATTCAAATCGGTAGCGGTATCACCAAAGGACTGGGCG
CTGGCGCTAATCCAGAAGTTGGCCGCAATGCGGCTGATGAGGATCGCGATGCATTGCGTGCGGCGCTGGA
AGGTGCAGACATGGTCTTTATTGCTGCGGGTATGGGTGGTGGTACCGGTACAGGTGCAGCACCAGTCGTC
GCTGAAGTGGCAAAAGATTTGGGTATCCTGACCGTTGCTGTCGTCACTAAGCCTTTCAACTTTGAAGGCA
AGAAGCGTATGGCATTCGCGGAGCAGGGGATCACTGAACTGTCCAAGCATGTGGACTCTCTGATCACTAT
CCCGAACGACAAACTGCTGAAAGTTCTGGGCCGCGGTATC
